>Addgene plasmid #43375 | II-GCTA | depositor partial sequence | sequence record 58640 | II-GCTA sequence 426 bps
CGTCTCGCTTAACCCCAGAGCAGGTCGTGGCAATCGCGAGCAATAACGGCGGAAAACAGGCTTTGGAAAC
GGTGCAGAGGCTCCTTCCAGTGCTGTGCCAAGCGCACGGACTCACCCCAGAGCAGGTCGTGGCGATCGCA
AGCCACGACGGAGGAAAGCAAGCCTTGGAAACAGTACAGAGGCTGTTGCCTGTGCTGTGCCAAGCGCACG
GCCTCACCCCAGAGCAGGTCGTGGCCATTGCCTCGAATGGAGGGGGCAAACAGGCGTTGGAAACCGTACA
ACGATTGCTGCCGGTGCTGTGCCAAGCGCACGGATTAACCCCAGAGCAGGTCGTGGCAATCGCCTCCAAC
ATTGGCGGGAAACAGGCACTCGAGACTGTCCAGCGCCTGCTTCCCGTGCTGTGCCAAGCGCACGGGCTCA
GAGACG
