>Addgene plasmid #43375 | II-GCTA | addgene partial sequence | sequence record 61358 | M13-F20 5'-TGTAAAACGACGGCCAGT-3'
CTATAGGGCGAATTGGGCCCTCTAGATGCATGCTCGAGCGGCCGCCAGTGTGATGGATATCTGCAGAATT
CGCCCTTATATAGATGCCGTCCTAGCGCGTCTCGCTTAACCCCAGAGCAGGTCGTGGCAATCGCGAGCAA
TAACGGCGGAAAACAGGCTTTGGAAACGGTGCAGAGGCTCCTTCCAGTGCTGTGCCAAGCGCACGGACTC
ACCCCAGAGCAGGTCGTGGCGATCGCAAGCCACGACGGAGGAAAGCAAGCCTTGGAAACAGTACAGAGGC
TGTTGCCTGTGCTGTGCCAAGCGCACGGCCTCACCCCAGAGCAGGTCGTGGCCATTGCCTCGAATGGAGG
GGGCAAACAGGCGTTGGAAACCGTACAACGATTGCTGCCGGTGCTGTGCCAAGCGCACGGATTAACCCCA
GAGCAGGTCGTGGCAATCGCCTCCAACATTGGCGGGAAACAGGCACTCGAGACTGTCCAGCGCCTGCTTC
CCGTGCTGTGCCAAGCGCACGGGCTCAGAGACGTGGGCACAGGAAAGATACTTAAGGGCGAATTCCAGCA
CACTGGCGGCCGTTACTAGTGGATCCGAGCTCGGTACCAAGCTTGGCGTAATCATGGTCATAGCTGTTTC
CTGTGTGAAATTGTTATCCGCTCACAATTCCACACAACATACGAGCCGGAAGCATAAAGTGTAAAGCCTG
GGGTGCCTAATGAGTGAGCTAACTCACATTAATTGCGTTGCGCTCACTGCCCGCTTTCCAGTCGGGAAAC
CTGTCGTGCCAGCTGCATTAATGAATCGGCCAACGCGCGGGGAGAGGCGGTTTGCGTATTGGGCGCTCTT
CCGCTTCCTCGCTCACTGACTCGCTGCGCTCGGTCGTTCGGCTGCGGCGAGCGGTATCAGCTCACTCAAA
GGCGGTAATACGGTTATCCACAGAATCAGGGGATAACGCAGGAAAGAACATGTGAGCAA
