[The description below was written by a language model from this plasmid's Addgene catalogue record.]
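Description:
II-GCTA is a bacterial cloning plasmid built on the commercial pCRII-TOPO backbone (about 4.0 kb without insert), into which a 426 bp synthetic insert of the same name was placed by TOPO cloning. It is a high-copy plasmid maintained in E. coli, and it carries both ampicillin and kanamycin resistance, as is standard for this backbone, so either or both antibiotics can be used for selection. The insert is flanked by vector priming sites, with T7 on the 5′ side and M13 reverse on the 3′ side listed for sequence verification. No feature table accompanies the record, so the origin of replication and other backbone elements are not itemised here.

The record does not spell out what the insert encodes, and it names no promoter, tag or reporter associated with it. This fits a storage or parts plasmid rather than an expression construct. The associated publication describes a TALEN genome-editing system for generating human stem cell-based disease models. In that context, the name suggests a pre-assembled block of TALE repeat modules recognising the four-base sequence G-C-T-A and occupying a second position ("II") in a hierarchical assembly scheme. The 426 bp size is roughly what four TALE repeats of about 34 amino acids each would require. This reading is an inference from the name, insert size and publication title, not something stated in the catalogue fields. On that reading, the plasmid would be one member of a library of multimer building blocks that are excised or amplified and joined to build custom TALE DNA-binding arrays for nuclease constructs, and it would not be delivered to mammalian cells itself.
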