Addgene plasmid #43375: II-GCTA
Depositing lab: Chad Cowan & Kiran Musunuru. Depositing organization: Harvard University. Publication: A TALEN Genome-Editing System for Generating Human Stem Cell-Based Disease Models. Ding Q, Lee YK, Schaefer EA, Peters DT, Veres A, Kim K, Kuperwasser N, Motola DL, Meissner TB, Hendriks WT, Trevisan M, Gupta RM, Moisan A, Banks E, Friesen M, Schinzel RT, Xia F, Tang A, Xia Y, Figueroa E, Wann A, Ahfeldt T, Daheron L, Zhang F, Rubin LL, Peng LF, Chung RT, Musunuru K, Cowan CA. Cell Stem Cell. 2012 Dec 12. pii: S1934-5909(12)00645-5. doi: 10.1016/j.stem.2012.11.011. PubMed 23246482.
Backbone
  Vector backbone: pCRII-TOPO
  Backbone manufacturer: Invitrogen
  Backbone size w/o insert (bp): 3973
  Vector type: Bacterial Cloning
Growth in bacteria
  Bacterial resistance: Ampicillin and Kanamycin, 100 & 50 μg/mL
  Growth temperature: 37°C
  Growth strain: Top10
  Copy number: High Copy
Gene/Insert
  Gene/Insert name: II-GCTA
  Species: Synthetic
  Insert size (bp): 426
  Cloning method: TOPO Cloning
  Sequencing primers: 5′ T7; 3′ M13-rev
Terms and licenses: Academic/Nonprofit Terms; Industry Terms: Not Available to Industry
How to cite: II-GCTA was a gift from Chad Cowan & Kiran Musunuru (Addgene plasmid # 43375 ; http://n2t.net/addgene:43375 ; RRID:Addgene_43375)
